Addgene plasmid #227503: pCLJ-F2P-LoxP-PGK-NeoR-LoxP
Purpose: Inserts 500bp Prdm8 promoter in place of the Fgf5 promoter along with removable selection cassette
Depositing lab: Joanna Wysocka. Depositing organization: Stanford University. Publication: Long-range regulation of transcription scales with genomic distance in a gene-specific manner. Jensen CL, Chen LF, Swigut T, Crocker OJ, Yao D, Bassik MC, Ferrell JE Jr, Boettiger AN, Wysocka J. Mol Cell. 2025 Jan 16;85(2):347-361.e7. doi: 10.1016/j.molcel.2024.10.021. Epub 2024 Dec 2. PubMed 39626660.
Backbone
  Vector backbone: pAAV
  Vector type: AAV, Cre/Lox
  Selectable markers: Neomycin (select with G418)
Growth in bacteria
  Bacterial resistance: Ampicillin, 100 μg/mL
  Growth temperature: 37°C
  Growth strain: DH5alpha
  Copy number: High Copy
Gene/Insert
  Gene/Insert name: Prdm8 promoter
  Species: M. musculus (mouse), Synthetic
  Cloning method: Restriction Enzyme; 5′ cloning site unknown (unknown if destroyed)
Terms and licenses: Academic/Nonprofit Terms; Industry Terms: Not Available to Industry
Depositor comments: PGK-NeoR selection cassette flanked by LoxP sites
How to cite: pCLJ-F2P-LoxP-PGK-NeoR-LoxP was a gift from Joanna Wysocka (Addgene plasmid # 227503 ; http://n2t.net/addgene:227503 ; RRID:Addgene_227503)
