[The description below was written by a language model from this plasmid's Addgene catalogue record and pLannotate feature annotations shown in this document.]
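Description:
pCLJ-F2P-LoxP-PGK-NeoR-LoxP is a 6.8 kb donor plasmid for genome editing in mouse cells. It is designed to replace the endogenous Fgf5 promoter with a 500 bp Prdm8 promoter while co-inserting a removable drug-selection cassette. The catalogue lists the backbone as pAAV and the vector type as AAV and Cre/Lox. However, the annotated feature table shows no AAV inverted terminal repeats. Instead it shows elements typical of a general cloning vector: a lac promoter/operator region, a lacZα fragment, flanking SP6 and T7 phage promoters, and an f1 origin. Whether the plasmid can be packaged as AAV therefore cannot be confirmed from the record. In E. coli it is maintained at high copy through a ColE1/pUC-type origin and selected with ampicillin via the β-lactamase gene.

The payload lies between the SP6 and T7 promoters, on the reverse strand. A mouse PGK promoter drives the Tn5 NeoR/KanR gene, allowing G418 selection of cells that have integrated the donor. This cassette is bracketed by two loxP sites, so Cre recombinase can later excise it and leave a single loxP scar. Adjacent to the cassette is a region annotated as an FGF5 coding fragment (matched by similarity to the human protein). It plausibly represents part of a homology arm from the Fgf5 locus. The unannotated stretches on either side of the cassette presumably contain the Prdm8 promoter and the remaining homology sequence, but their exact positions are not annotated. According to the record, the construct is used for promoter swapping at Fgf5, in a study of how long-range transcriptional regulation depends on genomic distance and gene identity.
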