Features (pLannotate 1.2.2; 17 found; start..end, strand, type, name):
      1..589     +  rep_origin     ori: high-copy-number ColE1/pMB1/pBR322/pUC origin of replication
    772..864     +  CDS            lacI (fragment): lac repressor; lacI; The lac repressor binds to the lac operator to inhibit transcription in E. coli. This inhibition can be relieved by adding lactose or isopropyl-β-D-thiogalactopyranoside (IPTG).
    877..898     +  protein_bind   CAP binding site: CAP binding activates transcription in the presence of cAMP. E. coli catabolite activator protein
    913..943     +  promoter       lac promoter: promoter for the E. coli lac operon
    951..967     +  protein_bind   lac operator: The lac repressor binds to the lac operator to inhibit transcription in E. coli. This inhibition can be relieved by adding lactose or isopropyl-β-D-thiogalactopyranoside (IPTG). lac repressor encoded by lacI
   1009..1027    +  promoter       SP6 promoter: promoter for bacteriophage SP6 RNA polymerase
   1670..2026    -  CDS            FGF5 (fragment): FGF5_HUMAN - Experimental evidence at protein level: Swiss-Prot protein existence level 1. Plays an important role in the regulation of cell proliferation and cell differentiation. Required for normal regulation of the hair growth cycle. Functions as an inhibitor of hair elongation by promoting progression from anagen, the growth phase of the hair follicle, into catagen the apoptosis-induced regression phase (By similarity). From Homo sapiens (Human).
   2513..2546    -  protein_bind   loxP: Cre-mediated recombination occurs in the 8-bp core sequence (GCATACAT). Cre recombinase
   2548..3351    -  CDS            NeoR/KanR: aminoglycoside phosphotransferase from Tn5; aph(3')-II (or nptII); confers resistance to neomycin, kanamycin, and G418 (Geneticin®)
   3369..3868    -  promoter       PGK promoter: mouse phosphoglycerate kinase 1 promoter
   3880..3913    -  protein_bind   loxP: Cre-mediated recombination occurs in the 8-bp core sequence (GCATACAT). Cre recombinase
   4970..4988    -  promoter       T7 promoter: promoter for bacteriophage T7 RNA polymerase
   4991..5148    +  CDS            lacZα (fragment): LacZα fragment of β-galactosidase; lacZ fragment
   5152..5580    +  rep_origin     f1 ori (sequence partly withheld): f1 bacteriophage origin of replication; arrow indicates direction of (+) strand synthesis
   5608..5658    -  misc_feature   bom (fragment): basis of mobility region from pBR322
   5685..5789    +  promoter       AmpR promoter: bla
   5790..6650    +  CDS            AmpR: β-lactamase; bla; confers resistance to ampicillin, carbenicillin, and related antibiotics
>Addgene plasmid #227503 | pCLJ-F2P-LoxP-PGK-NeoR-LoxP | addgene full sequence | sequence record 451645 | Addgene NGS Result
TTGAGATCCTTTTTTTCTGCGCGTAATCTGCTGCTTGCAAACAAAAAAACCACCGCTACCAGCGGTGGTT
TGTTTGCCGGATCAAGAGCTACCAACTCTTTTTCCGAAGGTAACTGGCTTCAGCAGAGCGCAGATACCAA
ATACTGTTCTTCTAGTGTAGCCGTAGTTAGGCCACCACTTCAAGAACTCTGTAGCACCGCCTACATACCT
CGCTCTGCTAATCCTGTTACCAGTGGCTGCTGCCAGTGGCGATAAGTCGTGTCTTACCGGGTTGGACTCA
AGACGATAGTTACCGGATAAGGCGCAGCGGTCGGGCTGAACGGGGGGTTCGTGCACACAGCCCAGCTTGG
AGCGAACGACCTACACCGAACTGAGATACCTACAGCGTGAGCTATGAGAAAGCGCCACGCTTCCCGAAGG
GAGAAAGGCGGACAGGTATCCGGTAAGCGGCAGGGTCGGAACAGGAGAGCGCACGAGGGAGCTTCCAGGG
GGAAACGCCTGGTATCTTTATAGTCCTGTCGGGTTTCGCCACCTCTGACTTGAGCGTCGATTTTTGTGAT
GCTCGTCAGGGGGGCGGAGCCTATGGAAAAACGCCAGCAACGCGGCCTTTTTACGGTTCCTGGCCTTTTG
CTGGCCTTTTGCTCACATGTTCTTTCCTGCGTTATCCCCTGATTCTGTGGATAACCGTATTACCGCCTTT
GAGTGAGCTGATACCGCTCGCCGCAGCCGAACGACCGAGCGCAGCGAGTCAGTGAGCGAGGAAGCGGAAG
AGCGCCCAATACGCAAACCGCCTCTCCCCGCGCGTTGGCCGATTCATTAATGCAGCTGGCACGACAGGTT
TCCCGACTGGAAAGCGGGCAGTGAGCGCAACGCAATTAATGTGAGTTAGCTCACTCATTAGGCACCCCAG
GCTTTACACTTTATGCTTCCGGCTCGTATGTTGTGTGGAATTGTGAGCGGATAACAATTTCACACAGGAA
ACAGCTATGACCATGATTACGCCAAGCTATTTAGGTGACACTATAGAATACTCAAGCTATGCATCCAACG
CGTTGGGAGCTCTCCCATATGGTCGACCCTGTGTAGTTGGTGTGCGCGCGCGCTTATGTATGCATGTATG
TATCTACATATGTATGTATTCGTGTGAAAGATACCTAAGCATTCGGAGTTACATAGAGATATTAATAAAC
AAACATAATATGGGATATATAGGATATTTGTAGTTGGAGAATGGAAGTACTCAGATGGGTTCTTTTCATA
AACGTAAATTATGTACAGGGAATAGAGATATACTTAACGCTTAAAGAAAAATGCGGTTCTAGTTCATAAG
TAGAAAGAAATTGTACCAGGAGAAAGATTGTTACTTCTTTCATTATTATTATTATTATTTTTTTCTTCTC
CAGCTAGAGTGGGTGGCTAGTCTTTTCGGCCCGGGCATTCTGGAAAAGAGCTGCCTGTCTCACCTCGGTA
ACCTCACCTGGGCTTACCCATGCTTACTACCCAAGACAGAAGGGTGCGTCTGCTCGCTCTGAGTAGACGC
ATCTCCACGAAACCCTACCGGACTCTTTCCAGAACCAGCAGAGTCCCAGACGCTAGGGCTCCTAGAGGTG
CCTGTGGCCCAAAGGAATCTTGACCGTCCCTCCCAGAACAGGTTTTGTTGGAGAGTGAGCAACTTACTTA
ACACACTGGCTTCGTGGGAGCCATTGACTTTGCCATCCGGGTAGATCTGCAGATGGAAACCGATGCCCAC
TCTGCAGTACAGGCTGCCGGTCCGGCGCCCCGAAGGGCTCCACTGGAAACTGCTATGTTCCGAGCCGCTT
CCTTGGCTGCCCGGAGAAGCTGCGACTGGTGAGGAGGCAGAAGACGAAGAAAACGTCGCGCTACTTCTGC
CCCGGCTGCCGCTGGAGTCTCCCGGGTTCCTAGGAGGCGCGGGTTGCCCTTCGGGAGTGAGACGCTTCTC
CCCGTGAGCCCAAGCGCTGTGGATCAGGTGGCTGCAGAAGATGAGGAAGAGCAAGGACAGGCTCATTCTT
CCGGCCGCGGGGGTCCTAAGTGCATCTTGCAGGGCTGGCTCCGGGCTCGAGAGAGAGAGAGAGTTGTACA
GATGGACCCGATGCAATGACTGACTGGCACGCAGACACACACTTTTTGTTTGCTGCACATAATCTGCCCA
ATGACGCGTGACAGCCCACGTCCCCTCCCTTTAACTCTTGCCGGTCTGGGAGATCCCTCCGGCGCCACAA
GCCTGGTTTTTCTGGACTGCCCGCGCTAGGCAGATCCTAAGCTCCTTCCCGAAGTGGCATAGCCTCCCCG
AGAGCATCCTGGCCTGCCTTCTCCTGCAGCTGGGTCCCTCTGGGACATCTGGGTTGGCAAAATCCGTTTC
GGGCTCAGGAAGGAAGGTGTCAGAAGGAGCAGAGCGGTTCTTTTCCGTTTTGCTGGGCACTCAGAGGACG
TAGGACAAGGAGTTGAATTGGCTATGTTGCCAGCGCGTGAACTACTTGCATATGTCCCTAGAATAACTTC
GTATAATGTATGCTATACGAAGTTATCTCAGAAGAACTCGTCAAGAAGGCGATAGAAGGCGATGCGCTGC
GAATCGGGAGCGGCGATACCGTAAAGCACGAGGAAGCGGTCAGCCCATTCGCCGCCAAGCTCTTCAGCAA
TATCACGGGTAGCCAACGCTATGTCCTGATAGCGGTCCGCCACACCCAGCCGGCCACAGTCGATGAATCC
AGAAAAGCGGCCATTTTCCACCATGATATTCGGCAAGCAGGCATCGCCATGGGTCACGACGAGATCCTCG
CCGTCGGGCATGCGCGCCTTGAGCCTGGCGAACAGTTCGGCTGGCGCGAGCCCCTGATGCTCTTCGTCCA
GATCATCCTGATCGACAAGACCGGCTTCCATCCGAGTACGTGCTCGCTCGATGCGATGTTTCGCTTGGTG
GTCGAATGGGCAGGTAGCCGGATCAAGCGTATGCAGCCGCCGCATTGCATCAGCCATGATGGATACTTTC
TCGGCAGGAGCAAGGTGAGATGACAGGAGATCCTGCCCCGGCACTTCGCCCAATAGCAGCCAGTCCCTTC
CCGCTTCAGTGACAACGTCGAGCACAGCTGCGCAAGGAACGCCCGTCGTGGCCAGCCACGATAGCCGCGC
TGCCTCGTCCTGCAGTTCATTCAGGGCACCGGACAGGTCGGTCTTGACAAAAAGAACCGGGCGCCCCTGC
GCTGACAGCCGGAACACGGCGGCATCAGAGCAGCCGATTGTCTGTTGTGCCCAGTCATAGCCGAATAGCC
TCTCCACCCAAGCGGCCGGAGAACCTGCGTGCAATCCATCTTGTTCAATGGCCGATCCCATAAGCTTGGG
CTGCAGGTCGAAAGGCCCGGAGATGAGGAAGAGGAGAACAGCGCGGCAGACGTGCGCTTTTGAAGCGTGC
AGAATGCCGGGCCTCCGGAGGACCTTCGGGCGCCCGCCCCGCCCCTGAGCCCGCCCCTGAGCCCGCCCCC
GGACCCACCCCTTCCCAGCCTCTGAGCCCAGAAAGCGAAGGAGCAAAGCTGCTATTGGCCGCTGCCCCAA
AGGCCTACCCGCTTCCATTGCTCAGCGGTGCTGTCCATCTGCACGAGACTAGTGAGACGTGCTACTTCCA
TTTGTCACGTCCTGCACGACGCGAGCTGCGGGGCGGGGGGGAACTTCCTGACTAGGGGAGGAGTAGAAGG
TGGCGCGAAGGGGCCACCAAAGAACGGAGCCGGTTGGCGCCTACCGGTGGATGTGGAATGTGTGCGAGGC
CAGAGGCCACTTGTGTAGCGCCAAGTGCCCAGCGGGGCTGCTAAAGCGCATGCTCCAGACTGCCTTGGGA
AAAGCGCCTCCCCTACCCTCAGCGGCCGCATAACTTCGTATAATGTATGCTATACGAAGTTATGCACGGA
CGGACGGCAACGTGGGCATGGGTTCCCGTCCTCTGTGGTCACATGTGTCCCAGCCAACTCACTCTTTACC
CAGCACCCGCATTCCAGGTTGCTGGCCCCTGCCATCTGGAGCCTGGGAACCACTTTCCGAAGGGAACCAA
AAACTGATTGGCAGCAGAACTTGGGAAGGTTTTGGGGTGGCCCAGGGTGGGAGAGAAGACTGGTTTCTCG
CTGTTATTGATTTATTAAAGAACTAAGGTGTGCGTTTATTTCTCCACTAGAGAGCCACCCTGAATTGTTA
TGCCAGGTCTCAGGCTGCCCTCTAAGAAACTCTGTGGATGCACGACGTGTCCAGCTTTTTCTTCAGGAAA
ACCCATGTCTGTGTTGGAACAGGTGAACGCCCTCGAACACACACACACACACACACACACACACACACAC
ACACACCAGACACACTTGAACTCCAGGCAAGGATGAATTGAGTCTGAACACCAGGACTGCCCAGTTGTCC
TCTCTGACCCCATGATCCGTTGCCTGGAGGAGTTAGCCAACAGCTCTCTTCAACTTCCATTGACTGGAGG
ACCGACCCTAATGAATGATTAATGACAGGCCCCTGAATCTCAACCTAGGGAAACCTGAGAAGGAAGAATT
TCCCCGTACGTAATGCTGGGGCTGTTATTTATCTGAGAAATATACCTGACTTGCATTCTTGGAATATTTC
TGTCTGAAAACATATTTGAAACTTTAAACTACACTATGATATATCACTCATTGGTCACTTAAAATGAAAA
GTCAATGAAGCCGCCCAATGGGGTCAACTCGCATCAATCATGCGAGATGTTAAGACATGACTTTATTAAT
TACTGAGTATCTGCTTCAGGCTTCCTATCTTCATAGTGAAAACCTATAAAACAGATGTAGATTTGTTTTC
AGAATTGCAAATCTTCCGTGGATTGGGGACAAGGCAGCTGATAGCCAGTCACCTGATCAACACAGGAAAT
CGCCAAAGGTAAACGAGACGATCCCGCGGCCATGGCGGCCGGGAGCATGCGACGTCGGGCCCAATTCGCC
CTATAGTGAGTCGTATTACAATTCACTGGCCGTCGTTTTACAACGTCGTGACTGGGAAAACCCTGGCGTT
ACCCAACTTAATCGCCTTGCAGCACATCCCCCTTTCGCCAGCTGGCGTAATAGCGAAGAGGCCCGCACCG
ATCGCCCTTCCCAACAGTTGCGCAGCCTGAATGGCGAATGG
[124 nt withheld, positions 5152-5275]
C
[91 nt withheld, positions 5277-5367]
A
[49 nt withheld, positions 5369-5417]
CCTTTGACGTTGGAGTCCACGTTCTTT
[37 nt withheld, positions 5445-5481]
ACCCTATCTCGGTCTATTCTTTTGATTTATAAGGGATTTTGCCGATTTCGGCCTATTGGTTAAAAAATGA
GCTGATTTAACAAAAATTTAACGCGAATTTTAACAAAATATTAACGCTTACAATTTCCTGATGCGGTATT
TTCTCCTTACGCATCTGTGCGGTATTTCACACCGCATCAGGTGGCACTTTTCGGGGAAATGTGCGCGGAA
CCCCTATTTGTTTATTTTTCTAAATACATTCAAATATGTATCCGCTCATGAGACAATAACCCTGATAAAT
GCTTCAATAATATTGAAAAAGGAAGAGTATGAGTATTCAACATTTCCGTGTCGCCCTTATTCCCTTTTTT
GCGGCATTTTGCCTTCCTGTTTTTGCTCACCCAGAAACGCTGGTGAAAGTAAAAGATGCTGAAGATCAGT
TGGGTGCACGAGTGGGTTACATCGAACTGGATCTCAACAGCGGTAAGATCCTTGAGAGTTTTCGCCCCGA
AGAACGTTTTCCAATGATGAGCACTTTTAAAGTTCTGCTATGTGGCGCGGTATTATCCCGTATTGACGCC
GGGCAAGAGCAACTCGGTCGCCGCATACACTATTCTCAGAATGACTTGGTTGAGTACTCACCAGTCACAG
AAAAGCATCTTACGGATGGCATGACAGTAAGAGAATTATGCAGTGCTGCCATAACCATGAGTGATAACAC
TGCGGCCAACTTACTTCTGACAACGATCGGAGGACCGAAGGAGCTAACCGCTTTTTTGCACAACATGGGG
GATCATGTAACTCGCCTTGATCGTTGGGAACCGGAGCTGAATGAAGCCATACCAAACGACGAGCGTGACA
CCACGATGCCTGTAGCAATGGCAACAACGTTGCGCAAACTATTAACTGGCGAACTACTTACTCTAGCTTC
CCGGCAACAATTAATAGACTGGATGGAGGCGGATAAAGTTGCAGGACCACTTCTGCGCTCGGCCCTTCCG
GCTGGCTGGTTTATTGCTGATAAATCTGGAGCCGGTGAGCGTGGGTCTCGCGGTATCATTGCAGCACTGG
GGCCAGATGGTAAGCCCTCCCGTATCGTAGTTATCTACACGACGGGGAGTCAGGCAACTATGGATGAACG
AAATAGACAGATCGCTGAGATAGGTGCCTCACTGATTAAGCATTGGTAACTGTCAGACCAAGTTTACTCA
TATATACTTTAGATTGATTTAAAACTTCATTTTTAATTTAAAAGGATCTAGGTGAAGATCCTTTTTGATA
ATCTCATGACCAAAATCCCTTAACGTGAGTTTTCGTTCCACTGAGCGTCAGACCCCGTAGAAAAGATCAA
AGGATCTTC
